>Addgene plasmid #163010 | pAT15065-HF-CBE | addgene full sequence | sequence record 322570 | Addgene NGS Result
CATTTCCCCGAAAAGTGCCACCTGACGTCCAGCAGAGATCCACTTTGGCGCCGGCTCGAGTGGCTCCGGT
GCCCGTCAGTGGGCAGAGCGCACATCGCCCACAGTCCCCGAGAAGTTGGGGGGAGGGGTCGGCAATTGAA
CCGGTGCCTAGAGAAGGTGGCGCGGGGTAAACTGGGAAAGTGATGTCGTGTACTGGCTCCGCCTTTTTCC
CGAGGGTGGGGGAGAACCGTATATAAGTGCAGTAGTCGCCGTGAACGTTCTTTTTCGCAACGGGTTTGCC
GCCAGAACACAGGTGTCGTGACGCGGGATCCGCCACCATGGACTATAAGGACCACGACGGAGACTACAAG
GATCATGATATTGATTACAAAGACGATGACGATAAGATGGCCCCAAAGAAGAAGCGGAAGGTCGGTATCC
ACGGAGTCCCAGCAGCCATGAGCTCAGAGACTGGCCCAGTGGCTGTGGACCCCACATTGAGACGGCGGAT
CGAGCCCCATGAGTTTGAGGTATTCTTCGATCCGAGAGAGCTCCGCAAGGAGACCTGCCTGCTTTACGAA
ATTAATTGGGGGGGCCGGCACTCCATTTGGCGACATACATCACAGAACACTAACAAGCACGTCGAAGTCA
ACTTCATCGAGAAGTTCACGACAGAAAGATATTTCTGTCCGAACACAAGGTGCAGCATTACCTGGTTTCT
CAGCTGGAGCCCATGCGGCGAATGTAGTAGGGCCATCACTGAATTCCTGTCAAGGTATCCCCACGTCACT
CTGTTTATTTACATCGCAAGGCTGTACCACCACGCTGACCCCCGCAATCGACAAGGCCTGCGGGATTTGA
TCTCTTCAGGTGTGACTATCCAAATTATGACTGAGCAGGAGTCAGGATACTGCTGGAGAAACTTTGTGAA
TTATAGCCCGAGTAATGAAGCCCACTGGCCTAGGTATCCCCATCTGTGGGTACGACTGTACGTTCTTGAA
CTGTACTGCATCATACTGGGCCTGCCTCCTTGTCTCAACATTCTGAGAAGGAAGCAGCCACAGCTGACAT
TCTTTACCATCGCTCTTCAGTCTTGTCATTACCAGCGACTGCCCCCACACATTCTCTGGGCCACCGGGTT
GAAAAGCGGCAGCGAGACTCCCGGGACCTCAGAGTCCGCCACACCCGAAAGTGACAAGAAGTACAGCATC
GGCCTGGCCATCGGCACCAACTCTGTGGGCTGGGCCGTGATCACCGACGAGTACAAGGTGCCCAGCAAGA
AATTCAAGGTGCTGGGCAACACCGACCGGCACAGCATCAAGAAGAACCTGATCGGAGCCCTGCTGTTCGA
CAGCGGCGAAACAGCCGAGGCCACCCGGCTGAAGAGAACCGCCAGAAGAAGATACACCAGACGGAAGAAC
CGGATCTGCTATCTGCAAGAGATCTTCAGCAACGAGATGGCCAAGGTGGACGACAGCTTCTTCCACAGAC
TGGAAGAGTCCTTCCTGGTGGAAGAGGATAAGAAGCACGAGCGGCACCCCATCTTCGGCAACATCGTGGA
CGAGGTGGCCTACCACGAGAAGTACCCCACCATCTACCACCTGAGAAAGAAACTGGTGGACAGCACCGAC
AAGGCCGACCTGCGGCTGATCTATCTGGCCCTGGCCCACATGATCAAGTTCCGGGGCCACTTCCTGATCG
AGGGCGACCTGAACCCCGACAACAGCGACGTGGACAAGCTGTTCATCCAGCTGGTGCAGACCTACAACCA
GCTGTTCGAGGAAAACCCCATCAACGCCAGCGGCGTGGACGCCAAGGCCATCCTGTCTGCCAGACTGAGC
AAGAGCAGACGGCTGGAAAATCTGATCGCCCAGCTGCCCGGCGAGAAGAAGAATGGCCTGTTCGGAAACC
TGATTGCCCTGAGCCTGGGCCTGACCCCCAACTTCAAGAGCAACTTCGACCTGGCCGAGGATGCCAAACT
GCAGCTGAGCAAGGACACCTACGACGACGACCTGGACAACCTGCTGGCCCAGATCGGCGACCAGTACGCC
GACCTGTTTCTGGCCGCCAAGAACCTGTCCGACGCCATCCTGCTGAGCGACATCCTGAGAGTGAACACCG
AGATCACCAAGGCCCCCCTGAGCGCCTCTATGATCAAGAGATACGACGAGCACCACCAGGACCTGACCCT
GCTGAAAGCTCTCGTGCGGCAGCAGCTGCCTGAGAAGTACAAAGAGATTTTCTTCGACCAGAGCAAGAAC
GGCTACGCCGGCTACATTGACGGCGGAGCCAGCCAGGAAGAGTTCTACAAGTTCATCAAGCCCATCCTGG
AAAAGATGGACGGCACCGAGGAACTGCTCGTGAAGCTGAACAGAGAGGACCTGCTGCGGAAGCAGCGGAC
CTTCGACAACGGCAGCATCCCCCACCAGATCCACCTGGGAGAGCTGCACGCCATTCTGCGGCGGCAGGAA
GATTTTTACCCATTCCTGAAGGACAACCGGGAAAAGATCGAGAAGATCCTGACCTTCCGCATCCCCTACT
ACGTGGGCCCTCTGGCCAGGGGAAACAGCAGATTCGCCTGGATGACCAGAAAGAGCGAGGAAACCATCAC
CCCCTGGAACTTCGAGGAAGTGGTGGACAAGGGCGCTTCCGCCCAGAGCTTCATCGAGCGGATGACCGCC
TTCGATAAGAACCTGCCCAACGAGAAGGTGCTGCCCAAGCACAGCCTGCTGTACGAGTACTTCACCGTGT
ATAACGAGCTGACCAAAGTGAAATACGTGACCGAGGGAATGAGAAAGCCCGCCTTCCTGAGCGGCGAGCA
GAAAAAGGCCATCGTGGACCTGCTGTTCAAGACCAACCGGAAAGTGACCGTGAAGCAGCTGAAAGAGGAC
TACTTCAAGAAAATCGAGTGCTTCGACTCCGTGGAAATCTCCGGCGTGGAAGATCGGTTCAACGCCTCCC
TGGGCACATACCACGATCTGCTGAAAATTATCAAGGACAAGGACTTCCTGGACAATGAGGAAAACGAGGA
CATTCTGGAAGATATCGTGCTGACCCTGACACTGTTTGAGGACAGAGAGATGATCGAGGAACGGCTGAAA
ACCTATGCCCACCTGTTCGACGACAAAGTGATGAAGCAGCTGAAGCGGCGGAGATACACCGGCTGGGGCG
CGCTGAGCCGGAAGCTGATCAACGGCATCCGCGACAAGCAGTCCGGCAAGACAATCCTGGATTTCCTGAA
GTCCGACGGCTTCGCCAACAGAAACTTCATGGCGCTGATCCACGACGACAGCCTGACCTTTAAAGAGGAC
ATCCAGAAAGCCCAGGTGTCCGGCCAGGGCGATAGCCTGCACGAGCACATTGCCAATCTCGCCGGCAGCC
CCGCCATTAAGAAGGGCATCCTCCAGACAGTGAAGGTGGTGGACGAGCTGGTGAAAGTGATGGGCCGGCA
CAAGCCCGAGAACATCGTGATCGAAATGGCCAGAGAGAACCAGACCACCCAGAAGGGACAGAAGAACAGT
CGCGAGAGAATGAAGCGGATCGAAGAGGGCATCAAAGAGCTGGGCAGCCAGATCCTGAAAGAACACCCCG
TGGAAAACACCCAGCTCCAGAACGAGAAGCTGTACCTGTACTACCTCCAGAATGGGCGGGATATGTACGT
GGACCAGGAACTGGACATCAACCGGCTGTCCGACTACGATGTGGACCATATCGTGCCTCAGAGCTTTCTT
AAGGACGACTCCATCGACAACAAGGTGCTGACCAGAAGCGACAAGAACCGGGGCAAGAGCGACAACGTGC
CCTCCGAAGAGGTCGTGAAGAAGATGAAGAACTACTGGCGGCAGCTGCTGAACGCCAAGCTGATTACCCA
GAGAAAGTTCGACAATCTGACCAAGGCCGAGAGAGGCGGCCTGAGCGAACTGGATAAGGCCGGCTTCATC
AAGAGACAGCTGGTGGAAACCCGGGCGATCACAAAGCACGTGGCACAGATCCTGGACTCCCGGATGAACA
CTAAGTACGACGAGAATGACAAGCTGATCCGGGAAGTGAAAGTGATCACCCTGAAGTCCAAGCTGGTGTC
CGATTTCCGGAAGGATTTCCAGTTTTACAAAGTGCGCGAGATCAACAACTACCACCACGCCCACGACGCG
TACCTGAACGCCGTCGTGGGAACCGCCCTGATCAAAAAGTACCCTAAGCTGGAAAGCGAGTTCGTGTACG
GCGACTACAAGGTGTACGACGTACGGAAGATGATCGCCAAGAGCGAGCAGGAAATCGGCAAGGCTACCGC
CAAGTACTTCTTCTACAGCAACATCATGAACTTTTTCAAGACCGAGATTACCCTGGCCAACGGCGAGATC
CGGAAGCGGCCTCTGATCGAGACAAACGGCGAAACCGGGGAGATCGTGTGGGATAAGGGCCGGGATTTTG
CCACCGTGCGGAAAGTGCTGAGCATGCCCCAAGTGAATATCGTGAAAAAGACCGAGGTGCAGACAGGCGG
CTTCAGCAAAGAGTCTATCCTGCCCAAGAGGAACAGCGATAAGCTGATCGCCAGAAAGAAGGACTGGGAT
CCTAAGAAGTACGGCGGCTTCGACAGCCCCACCGTGGCCTATTCTGTGCTGGTGGTGGCCAAAGTGGAAA
AGGGCAAGTCCAAGAAGCTTAAGAGTGTGAAAGAGCTGCTGGGGATCACCATCATGGAAAGAAGCAGCTT
CGAGAAGAATCCCATCGACTTTCTGGAAGCCAAGGGCTACAAAGAAGTGAAAAAGGACCTGATCATCAAG
CTGCCTAAGTACTCGCTCTTCGAGCTGGAAAACGGCCGGAAGAGAATGCTGGCCTCTGCCGGCGAACTGC
AGAAGGGAAACGAACTGGCCCTGCCCTCCAAATATGTGAACTTCCTGTACCTGGCCAGCCACTATGAGAA
GCTGAAGGGCTCCCCCGAGGATAATGAGCAGAAACAGCTGTTTGTGGAACAGCACAAGCACTACCTGGAC
GAGATCATCGAGCAGATCAGCGAGTTCTCCAAGAGAGTGATCCTGGCCGACGCTAATCTGGACAAAGTGC
TGTCCGCCTACAACAAGCACCGGGATAAGCCCATCAGAGAGCAGGCCGAGAATATCATCCACCTGTTTAC
CCTGACCAATCTGGGAGCCCCTGCCGCCTTCAAGTACTTTGACACCACCATCGACCGGAAGAGGTACACC
AGCACCAAAGAGGTGCTGGACGCCACCCTGATCCACCAGAGCATCACCGGCCTGTACGAGACACGGATCG
ACCTGTCTCAGCTGGGAGGCGATTCAGGCGGATCTACTAATCTGTCAGATATTATTGAAAAGGAGACCGG
TAAGCAACTGGTTATCCAGGAATCCATCCTCATGCTCCCAGAGGAGGTGGAAGAAGTCATTGGGAACAAG
CCGGAAAGCGATATACTCGTGCACACCGCCTACGACGAGAGCACCGACGAGAATGTCATGCTTCTGACTA
GCGACGCCCCTGAATACAAGCCTTGGGCTCTGGTCATACAGGATAGCAACGGTGAGAACAAGATTAAGAT
GCTCTCTGGTGGTTCTCCCAAGAAGAAGAGGAAAGTCTGACATGTCCTAGAGCTCGCTGATCAGCCTCGA
CTGTGCCTTCTAGTTGCCAGCCATCTGTTGTTTGCCCCTCCCCCGTGCCTTCCTTGACCCTGGAAGGTGC
CACTCCCACTGTCCTTTCCTAATAAAATGAGGAAATTGCATCGCATTGTCTGAGTAGGTGTCATTCTATT
CTGGGGGGTGGGGTGGGGCAGGACAGCAAGGGGGAGGATTGGGAAGAGAATAGCAGGCATGCTGGGGAGC
GGCCGCTGAGCAAAAGGCCAGCAAAAGGCCAGGAACCGTAAAAAGGCCGCGTTGCTGGCGTTTTTCCATA
GGCTCCGCCCCCCTGACGAGCATCACAAAAATCGACGCTCAAGTCAGAGGTGGCGAAACCCGACAGGACT
ATAAAGATACCAGGCGTTTCCCCCTGGAAGCTCCCTCGTGCGCTCTCCTGTTCCGACCCTGCCGCTTACC
GGATACCTGTCCGCCTTTCTCCCTTCGGGAAGCGTGGCGCTTTCTCATAGCTCACGCTGTAGGTATCTCA
GTTCGGTGTAGGTCGTTCGCTCCAAGCTGGGCTGTGTGCACGAACCCCCCGTTCAGCCCGACCGCTGCGC
CTTATCCGGTAACTATCGTCTTGAGTCCAACCCGGTAAGACACGACTTATCGCCACTGGCAGCAGCCACT
GGTAACAGGATTAGCAGAGCGAGGTATGTAGGCGGTGCTACAGAGTTCTTGAAGTGGTGGCCTAACTACG
GCTACACTAGAAGAACAGTATTTGGTATCTGCGCTCTGCTGAAGCCAGTTACCTTCGGAAAAAGAGTTGG
TAGCTCTTGATCCGGCAAACAAACCACCGCTGGTAGCGGTGGTTTTTTTGTTTGCAAGCAGCAGATTACG
CGCAGAAAAAAAGGATCTCAAGAAGATCCTTTGATCTTTTCTACGGGGTCTGACGCTCAGTGGAACGAAA
ACTCACGTTAAGGGATTTTGGTCATGAGATTATCAAAAAGGATCTTCACCTAGATCCTTTTAAATTAAAA
ATGAAGTTTTAAATCAATCTAAAGTATATATGAGTAAACTTGGTCTGACAGTTACCAATGCTTAATCAGT
GAGGCACCTATCTCAGCGATCTGTCTATTTCGTTCATCCATAGTTGCCTGACTCCCCGTCGTGTAGATAA
CTACGATACGGGAGGGCTTACCATCTGGCCCCAGTGCTGCAATGATACCGCGAGACCCACGCTCACCGGC
TCCAGATTTATCAGCAATAAACCAGCCAGCCGGAAGGGCCGAGCGCAGAAGTGGTCCTGCAACTTTATCC
GCCTCCATCCAGTCTATTAATTGTTGCCGGGAAGCTAGAGTAAGTAGTTCGCCAGTTAATAGTTTGCGCA
ACGTTGTTGCCATTGCTACAGGCATCGTGGTGTCACGCTCGTCGTTTGGTATGGCTTCATTCAGCTCCGG
TTCCCAACGATCAAGGCGAGTTACATGATCCCCCATGTTGTGCAAAAAAGCGGTTAGCTCCTTCGGTCCT
CCGATCGTTGTCAGAAGTAAGTTGGCCGCAGTGTTATCACTCATGGTTATGGCAGCACTGCATAATTCTC
TTACTGTCATGCCATCCGTAAGATGCTTTTCTGTGACTGGTGAGTACTCAACCAAGTCATTCTGAGAATA
GTGTATGCGGCGACCGAGTTGCTCTTGCCCGGCGTCAATACGGGATAATACCGCGCCACATAGCAGAACT
TTAAAAGTGCTCATCATTGGAAAACGTTCTTCGGGGCGAAAACTCTCAAGGATCTTACCGCTGTTGAGAT
CCAGTTCGATGTAACCCACTCGTGCACCCAACTGATCTTCAGCATCTTTTACTTTCACCAGCGTTTCTGG
GTGAGCAAAAACAGGAAGGCAAAATGCCGCAAAAAAGGGAATAAGGGCGACACGGAAATGTTGAATACTC
ATACTCTTCCTTTTTCAATATTATTGAAGCATTTATCAGGGTTATTGTCTCATGAGCGGATACATATTTG
AATGTATTTAGAAAAATAAACAAATAGGGGTTCCGCGCA
Features (pLannotate 1.2.2; 9 found; start..end, strand, type, name):
     81..292     +  promoter       EF-1α core promoter: core promoter for human elongation factor EF-1α
    438..1124    +  CDS            Apobec1: ABEC1_RAT - Experimental evidence at protein level: Swiss-Prot protein existence level 1. Catalytic component of the apolipoprotein B mRNA editing enzyme complex which is responsible for the postranscriptional editing of a CAA codon for Gln to a UAA codon for stop in the APOB mRNA. May also play a role in the epigenetic regulation of gene expression by participating in DNA demethylation. From Rattus norvegicus (Rat).
   1125..1172    +  CDS            ABE(7.10) (fragment): adenine base editor comprising wild-type E. coli TadA fused to the evolved TadA*(7.10) mutant (Gaudelli et al., 2017)
   1173..5272    +  CDS            Cas9 (fragment): Cas9 (Csn1) endonuclease from the Streptococcus pyogenes Type II CRISPR/Cas system generates RNA-guided double strand breaks in DNA
   5286..5534    +  CDS            UGI: UNGI_BPPB2 - Experimental evidence at protein level: Swiss-Prot protein existence level 1. This protein binds specifically and reversibly to the host uracil-DNA glycosylase, preventing removal of uracil residues from PBS2 DNA by the host uracil-excision repair system. From Bacillus phage PBS2 (Bacteriophage PBS2).
   5601..5712    +  polyA_signal   bGH poly(A) signal: bovine growth hormone polyadenylation signal
   5873..6461    -  rep_origin     ori: high-copy-number ColE1/pMB1/pBR322/pUC origin of replication
   6632..7492    -  CDS            AmpR: β-lactamase; bla; confers resistance to ampicillin, carbenicillin, and related antibiotics
   7493..7597    -  promoter       AmpR promoter: bla
