[The description below was written by a language model from this plasmid's Addgene catalogue record and pLannotate feature annotations shown in this document.]
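Description:
pAT15065-HF-CBE is a pUC19-based mammalian expression plasmid of about 7.6 kb that encodes a cytosine base editor built on an increased-fidelity Cas9 variant. It is maintained in bacteria at high copy through the ColE1/pUC origin of replication and selected with ampicillin via the β-lactamase gene and its native promoter. The record shows no mammalian selection marker, no guide RNA cassette and no reporter, so the guide must be supplied from a separate construct.

The payload is a single open reading frame driven by the EF-1α core promoter and terminated by the bovine growth hormone polyadenylation signal. The fusion runs from rat APOBEC1 cytidine deaminase through a short 48-nt segment to Streptococcus pyogenes Cas9, followed by the uracil glycosylase inhibitor (UGI) from Bacillus phage PBS2. The short segment is labelled by the annotation software as an ABE(7.10) fragment, but given its size and position it most likely represents a linker shared between base editor designs rather than any adenine deaminase domain. According to the catalogue fields, the protein carries an N-terminal 3xFLAG tag and SV40 nuclear localisation signals at both ends, though these were not picked up in the feature table.

In this arrangement Cas9 targets the deaminase to a guide-specified site, APOBEC1 converts cytosine to uracil on the exposed strand, and UGI blocks uracil excision so that the edit resolves as a C-to-T change. The "HF" in the name points to a high-fidelity Cas9 variant, but the record does not list the specific substitutions or the nickase status. The associated study compared how increased-fidelity variants affect the mismatch tolerance of adenine and cytosine base editors, which is the likely use of this plasmid.
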