Addgene plasmid #163010: pAT15065-HF-CBE
Purpose: plasmid expressing HF-CBE
Depositing lab: Ervin Welker. Depositing organization: HUN-REN Research Centre for Natural Sciences. Publication: BEAR reveals that increased fidelity variants can successfully reduce the mismatch tolerance of adenine but not cytosine base editors. Talas A, Simon DA, Kulcsar PI, Varga E, Krausz SL, Welker E. Nat Commun. 2021 Nov 3;12(1):6353. doi: 10.1038/s41467-021-26461-y. PubMed 34732717.
Backbone
  Vector backbone: pUC19
  Vector type: Mammalian Expression, CRISPR
Growth in bacteria
  Bacterial resistance: Ampicillin, 100 μg/mL
  Growth temperature: 37°C
  Growth strain: NEB Stable
  Copy number: High Copy
Gene/Insert
  Gene/Insert name: HF-CBE
  Species: Synthetic
  Tag / fusion protein: 3xFLAG (N terminal on insert); SV40 NLS (N terminal on insert); SV40 NLS (C terminal on insert)
Terms and licenses: Academic/Nonprofit Terms; Industry Terms: Not Available to Industry
How to cite: pAT15065-HF-CBE was a gift from Ervin Welker (Addgene plasmid # 163010 ; http://n2t.net/addgene:163010 ; RRID:Addgene_163010)
